>Addgene plasmid #82329 | pICE-HA-Ku70-siR-WT | depositor full sequence | sequence record 155729 | Full plasmid sequence
AGCTTACCGGTCGCCACCATGTACCCCTACGATGTGCCTGACTACGCCCTCGAG
[1824 nt withheld, positions 55-1878]
TAAGCGGCCGCACGCGTCTGCAGTCTAGATAAACCCGCTGATCAGCCTCGACTGTGCCTTCTAGTTGCCA
GCCATCTGTTGTTTGCCCCTCCCCCGTGCCTTCCTTGACCCTGGAAGGTGCCACTCCCACTGTCCTTTCC
TAATAAAATGAGGAAATTGCATCGCATTGTCTGAGTAGGTGTCATTCTATTCTGGGGGGTGGGGTGGGGC
AGGACAGCAAGGGGGAGGATTGGGAAGACAATAGCAGGCATGCTGGGGATGCGGTGGGCTCTATGGCTTC
TGAGGCGGAAAGAACCAGCTGGGGCTCTAGGGGGTATCCCC
[124 nt withheld, positions 2200-2323]
C
[91 nt withheld, positions 2325-2415]
A
[49 nt withheld, positions 2417-2465]
CCTTTGACGTTGGAGTCCACGTTCTTT
[37 nt withheld, positions 2493-2529]
ACCCTATCTCGGTCTATTCTTTTGATTTATAAGGGATTTTGCCGATTTCGGCCTATTGGTTAAAAAATGA
GCTGATTTAACAAAAATTTAACGCGAATTAATTCTGTGGAATGTGTGTCAGTTAGGGTGTGGAAAGTCCC
CAGGCTCCCCAGCAGGCAGAAGTATGCAAAGCATGCATCTCAATTAGTCAGCAACCAGGTGTGGAAAGTC
CCCAGGCTCCCCAGCAGGCAGAAGTATGCAAAGCATGCATCTCAATTAGTCAGCAACCATAGTCCCGCCC
CTAACTCCGCCCATCCCGCCCCTAACTCCGCCCAGTTCCGCCCATTCTCCGCCCCATGGCTGACTAATTT
TTTTTATTTATGCAGAGGCCGAGGCCGCCTCTGCCTCTGAGCTATTCCAGAAGTAGTGAGGAGGCTTTTT
TGGAGGCCTAGGCTTTTGCAAAAAGCTCCCGGGAGCTTGTATATCCATTTTCGGATCTGATCAGCACGTG
ACCATGACCGAGTACAAGCCCACGGTGCGCCTCGCCACCCGCGACGACGTCCCCAGGGCCGTACGCACCC
TCGCCGCCGCGTTCGCCGACTACCCCGCCACGCGCCACACCGTCGATCCGGACCGCCACATCGAGCGGGT
CACCGAGCTGCAAGAACTCTTCCTCACGCGCGTCGGGCTCGACATCGGCAAGGTGTGGGTCGCGGACGAC
GGCGCCGCGGTGGCGGTCTGGACCACGCCGGAGAGCGTCGAAGCGGGGGCGGTGTTCGCCGAGATCGGCC
CGCGCATGGCCGAGTTGAGCGGTTCCCGGCTGGCCGCGCAGCAACAGATGGAAGGCCTCCTGGCGCCGCA
CCGGCCCAAGGAGCCCGCGTGGTTCCTGGCCACCGTCGGCGTCTCGCCCGACCACCAGGGCAAGGGTCTG
GGCAGCGCCGTCGTGCTCCCCGGAGTGGAGGCGGCCGAGCGCGCCGGGGTGCCCGCCTTCCTGGAGACCT
CCGCGCCCCGCAACCTCCCCTTCTACGAGCGGCTCGGCTTCACCGTCACCGCCGACGTCGAGGTGCCCGA
AGGACCGCGCACCTGGTGCATGACCCGCAAGCCCGGTGCCTGACACGTGCTACGAGATTTCGATTCCACC
GCCGCCTTCTATGAAAGGTTGGGCTTCGGAATCGTTTTCCGGGACGCCGGCTGGATGATCCTCCAGCGCG
GGGATCTCATGCTGGAGTTCTTCGCCCACCCCAACTTGTTTATTGCAGCTTATAATGGTTACAAATAAAG
CAATAGCATCACAAATTTCACAAATAAAGCATTTTTTTCACTGCATTCTAGTTGTGGTTTGTCCAAACTC
ATCAATGTATCTTATCATGTCTGGCTAGCCGTCGACCTCTAGCTAGAGCTTGGCGTAATCATGGTCATAG
CTGTTTCCTGTGTGAAATTGTTATCCGCTCACAATTCCACACAACATACGAGCCGGAAGCATAAAGTGTA
AAGCCTGGGGTGCCTAATGAGTGAGCTAACTCACATTAATTGCGTTGCGCTCACTGCCCGCTTTCCAGTC
GGGAAACCTGTCGTGCCAGCTGCATTAATGAATCGGCCAACGCGCGGGGAGAGGCGGTTTGCGTATTGGG
CGCTCTTCCGCTTCCTCGCTCACTGACTCGCTGCGCTCGGTCGTTCGGCTGCGGCGAGCGGTATCAGCTC
ACTCAAAGGCGGTAATACGGTTATCCACAGAATCAGGGGATAACGCAGGAAAGAACATGTGAGCAAAAGG
CCAGCAAAAGGCCAGGAACCGTAAAAAGGCCGCGTTGCTGGCGTTTTTCCATAGGCTCCGCCCCCCTGAC
GAGCATCACAAAAATCGACGCTCAAGTCAGAGGTGGCGAAACCCGACAGGACTATAAAGATACCAGGCGT
TTCCCCCTGGAAGCTCCCTCGTGCGCTCTCCTGTTCCGACCCTGCCGCTTACCGGATACCTGTCCGCCTT
TCTCCCTTCGGGAAGCGTGGCGCTTTCTCATAGCTCACGCTGTAGGTATCTCAGTTCGGTGTAGGTCGTT
CGCTCCAAGCTGGGCTGTGTGCACGAACCCCCCGTTCAGCCCGACCGCTGCGCCTTATCCGGTAACTATC
GTCTTGAGTCCAACCCGGTAAGACACGACTTATCGCCACTGGCAGCAGCCACTGGTAACAGGATTAGCAG
AGCGAGGTATGTAGGCGGTGCTACAGAGTTCTTGAAGTGGTGGCCTAACTACGGCTACACTAGAAGAACA
GTATTTGGTATCTGCGCTCTGCTGAAGCCAGTTACCTTCGGAAAAAGAGTTGGTAGCTCTTGATCCGGCA
AACAAACCACCGCTGGTAGCGGTTTTTTTGTTTGCAAGCAGCAGATTACGCGCAGAAAAAAAGGATCTCA
AGAAGATCCTTTGATCTTTTCTACGGGGTCTGACGCTCAGTGGAACGAAAACTCACGTTAAGGGATTTTG
GTCATGAGATTATCAAAAAGGATCTTCACCTAGATCCTTTTAAATTAAAAATGAAGTTTTAAATCAATCT
AAAGTATATATGAGTAAACTTGGTCTGACAGTTACCAATGCTTAATCAGTGAGGCACCTATCTCAGCGAT
CTGTCTATTTCGTTCATCCATAGTTGCCTGACTCCCCGTCGTGTAGATAACTACGATACGGGAGGGCTTA
CCATCTGGCCCCAGTGCTGCAATGATACCGCGAGACCCACGCTCACCGGCTCCAGATTTATCAGCAATAA
ACCAGCCAGCCGGAAGGGCCGAGCGCAGAAGTGGTCCTGCAACTTTATCCGCCTCCATCCAGTCTATTAA
TTGTTGCCGGGAAGCTAGAGTAAGTAGTTCGCCAGTTAATAGTTTGCGCAACGTTGTTGCCATTGCTACA
GGCATCGTGGTGTCACGCTCGTCGTTTGGTATGGCTTCATTCAGCTCCGGTTCCCAACGATCAAGGCGAG
TTACATGATCCCCCATGTTGTGCAAAAAAGCGGTTAGCTCCTTCGGTCCTCCGATCGTTGTCAGAAGTAA
GTTGGCCGCAGTGTTATCACTCATGGTTATGGCAGCACTGCATAATTCTCTTACTGTCATGCCATCCGTA
AGATGCTTTTCTGTGACTGGTGAGTACTCAACCAAGTCATTCTGAGAATAGTGTATGCGGCGACCGAGTT
GCTCTTGCCCGGCGTCAATACGGGATAATACCGCGCCACATAGCAGAACTTTAAAAGTGCTCATCATTGG
AAAACGTTCTTCGGGGCGAAAACTCTCAAGGATCTTACCGCTGTTGAGATCCAGTTCGATGTAACCCACT
CGTGCACCCAACTGATCTTCAGCATCTTTTACTTTCACCAGCGTTTCTGGGTGAGCAAAAACAGGAAGGC
AAAATGCCGCAAAAAAGGGAATAAGGGCGACACGGAAATGTTGAATACTCATACTCTTCCTTTTTCAATA
TTATTGAAGCATTTATCAGGGTTATTGTCTCATGAGCGGATACATATTTGAATGTATTTAGAAAAATAAA
CAAATAGGGGTTCCGCGCACATTTCCCCGAAAAGTGCCACCTGACGTCGACGGATCGGGAGATCCTGTAC
GGGCCAGATATCCGCGTTGACATTGATTATTGACTAGTTATTAATAGTAATCAATTACGGGGTCATTAGT
TCATAGCCCATATATGGAGTTCCGCGTTACATAACTTACGGTAAATGGCCCGCCTGGCTGACCGCCCAAC
GACCCCCGCCCATTGACGTCAATAATGACGTATGTTCCCATAGTAACGCCAATAGGGACTTTCCATTGAC
GTCAATGGGTGGAGTATTTACGGTAAACTGCCCACTTGGCAGTACATCAAGTGTATCATATGCCAAGTAC
GCCCCCTATTGACGTCAATGACGGTAAATGGCCCGCCTGGCATTATGCCCAGTACATGACCTTATGGGAC
TTTCCTACTTGGCAGTACATCTACGTATTAGTCATCGCTATTACCATGGTGATGCGGTTTTGGCAGTACA
TCAATGGGCGTGGATAGCGGTTTGACTCACGGGGATTTCCAAGTCTCCACCCCATTGACGTCAATGGGAG
TTTGTTTTGGCACCAAAATCAACGGGACTTTCCAAAATGTCGTAACAACTCCGCCCCATTGACGCAAATG
GGCGGTAGGCGTGTACGGTGGGAGGTCTATATAAGCAGAGCTCTCCCTATCAGTGATAGAGATCTCCCTA
TCAGTGATAGAGATCGTCGACGAGCTCGTTTAGTGAACCGTCAGATCGCCTGGAGACGCCATCCACGCTG
TTTTGACCTCCATAGAAGACACCGGGACCGATCCAGCCTCCGGCA
Features (pLannotate 1.2.2; 20 found; start..end, strand, type, name):
     55..1878    +  CDS            XRCC6 (sequence withheld): XRCC6_HUMAN - Also known as G22P1. Experimental evidence at protein level: Swiss-Prot protein existence level 1. Single-stranded DNA-dependent ATP-dependent helicase. Has a role in chromosome translocation. The DNA helicase II complex binds preferentially to fork-like ends of double-stranded DNA in a cell cycle-dependent manner. It works in the 3'-5' direction. Binding to DNA may be mediated by XRCC6. Involved in DNA non-homologous end joining (NHEJ) required for double-strand break repair and V(D)J recombination. The XRCC5/6 dimer acts as regulatory subunit of the DNA-dependent protein kinase
   1930..2154    +  polyA_signal   bGH poly(A) signal: bovine growth hormone polyadenylation signal
   2158..2179    +  promoter       SV40 promoter (fragment): SV40 enhancer and early promoter
   2200..2628    +  rep_origin     f1 ori (sequence partly withheld): f1 bacteriophage origin of replication; arrow indicates direction of (+) strand synthesis
   2642..2971    +  promoter       SV40 promoter: SV40 enhancer and early promoter
   3023..3622    +  CDS            PuroR: puromycin N-acetyltransferase; pac from Streptomyces alboniger; confers resistance to puromycin
   3632..3757    +  CDS            ble (fragment): BLE_KLEPN - Experimental evidence at protein level: Swiss-Prot protein existence level 1. Binding protein with a strong affinity to the bleomycin family of antibiotics. Binds to CL990; an antimitotic-antibiotic compound. From Klebsiella pneumoniae.
   3752..3873    +  polyA_signal   SV40 poly(A) signal: SV40 polyadenylation signal
   3947..3963    -  protein_bind   lac operator: The lac repressor binds to the lac operator to inhibit transcription in E. coli. This inhibition can be relieved by adding lactose or isopropyl-β-D-thiogalactopyranoside (IPTG). lac repressor encoded by lacI
   3971..4001    -  promoter       lac promoter: promoter for the E. coli lac operon
   4016..4037    -  protein_bind   CAP binding site: CAP binding activates transcription in the presence of cAMP. E. coli catabolite activator protein
   4050..4142    -  CDS            lacI (fragment): lac repressor; lacI; The lac repressor binds to the lac operator to inhibit transcription in E. coli. This inhibition can be relieved by adding lactose or isopropyl-β-D-thiogalactopyranoside (IPTG).
   4325..4910    -  rep_origin     ori: high-copy-number ColE1/pMB1/pBR322/pUC origin of replication
   5081..5941    -  CDS            AmpR: β-lactamase; bla; confers resistance to ampicillin, carbenicillin, and related antibiotics
   5942..6046    -  promoter       AmpR promoter: bla
   6118..6497    +  enhancer       CMV enhancer: human cytomegalovirus immediate early enhancer
   6498..6701    +  promoter       CMV promoter: human cytomegalovirus (CMV) immediate early promoter
   6703..6722    +  promoter       PLtetO-1 promoter (fragment): modified phage lambda PL promoter with tet operator sites (Lutz and Bujard, 1997)
   6724..6743    +  promoter       PLtetO-1 promoter (fragment): modified phage lambda PL promoter with tet operator sites (Lutz and Bujard, 1997)
   6751..6784    +  promoter       TRE3GV promoter (fragment): 3rd-generation Tet-responsive promoter that can be activated by binding of Tet-On® 3G, optimized for retroviral and lentiviral vectors
