[The description below was written by a language model from this plasmid's Addgene catalogue record and pLannotate feature annotations shown in this document.]
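Description:
pICE-HA-Ku70-siR-WT is a 6,844 bp mammalian expression plasmid built on the synthetic pICE backbone, modified to carry an HA tag and cloning sites. It is propagated in E. coli through a high-copy ColE1/pUC-type origin with ampicillin selection (AmpR under its own bla promoter). It also carries an f1 phage origin and remnants of lac regulatory sequence typical of common cloning backbones. For selection in mammalian cells, an SV40 enhancer/early promoter drives puromycin N-acetyltransferase, followed by an SV40 polyadenylation signal. A short ble fragment annotated just after PuroR appears to be a leftover from an earlier marker rather than a functional gene.

The payload is the wild-type human Ku70 (XRCC6) coding sequence, about 1.8 kb, cloned between XhoI and NotI sites and fused at its N terminus to the backbone-encoded HA epitope. The HA tag itself is not separately annotated in the feature table. Ku70 is the partner of Ku80 in the Ku heterodimer, which binds DNA ends and acts in non-homologous end joining and V(D)J recombination. According to the record, this version is resistant to an siRNA, although neither the siRNA nor the changes conferring resistance are specified. Expression comes from a CMV-tet promoter: the CMV enhancer and immediate early promoter are followed by two short tet operator matches, and transcripts terminate at a bGH polyadenylation signal. In ordinary cells the promoter is constitutively active. In T-REx cells, which express the Tet repressor, transcription is blocked until doxycycline is added. The design suits complementation experiments in which endogenous Ku70 is knocked down and replaced with the tagged, siRNA-resistant protein.
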