Addgene plasmid #82329: pICE-HA-Ku70-siR-WT
Purpose: Plasmid for constitutive or doxycycline-inducible expression of wild-type human Ku70 resistant to a siRNA. Confers resistance to puromycin. Use T-REx cells for doxycycline-inducible expression.
Depositing lab: Sébastien Britton & Patrick Calsou. Depositing organization: CNRS, Delegation Midi Pyrenees. Publication: A novel cytoprotective function for the DNA repair protein Ku in regulating p53 mRNA translation and function. Lamaa A, Le Bras M, Skuli N, Britton S, Frit P, Calsou P, Prats H, Cammas A, Millevoi S. EMBO Rep. 2016 Apr;17(4):508-18. doi: 10.15252/embr.201541181. Epub 2016 Mar 10. PubMed 26964895.
Backbone
  Vector backbone: pICE
  Backbone manufacturer: Synthetic - Addgene plasmid #46960
  Backbone size w/o insert (bp): 5009
  Total vector size (bp): 6844
  Modifications to backbone: HA tag and cloning sites
  Vector type: Mammalian Expression
  Selectable markers: Puromycin
Growth in bacteria
  Bacterial resistance: Ampicillin, 100 μg/mL
  Growth temperature: 37°C
  Growth strain: DH5alpha
  Copy number: High Copy
Gene/Insert
  Gene/Insert name: Ku70 (alt name: XRCC6)
  Species: H. sapiens (human)
  Insert size (bp): 1830
  Entrez Gene: XRCC6 (a.k.a. CTC75, CTCBF, G22P1, KU70, ML8, TLAA)
  Promoter: CMV-tet
  Tag / fusion protein: HA (N terminal on backbone)
  Cloning method: Restriction Enzyme; 5′ cloning site XhoI (not destroyed); 3′ cloning site NotI (not destroyed)
  Sequencing primers: 5′ CMV-F; 3′ BGH-R
Terms and licenses: Academic/Nonprofit Terms; Industry Terms: Not Available to Industry
How to cite: pICE-HA-Ku70-siR-WT was a gift from Sébastien Britton & Patrick Calsou (Addgene plasmid # 82329 ; http://n2t.net/addgene:82329 ; RRID:Addgene_82329)
