>Addgene plasmid #82329 | pICE-HA-Ku70-siR-WT | addgene partial sequence | sequence record 158157 | CMV-F 5'-CGCAAATGGGCGGTAGGCGTG-3'
CTATCAGTGATAGAGATCTCCCTATCAGTGATAGAGATCGTCGACGAGCTCGTTTAGTGAACCGTCAGAT
CGCCTGGAGACGCCATCCACGCTGTTTTGACCTCCATAGAAGACACCGGGACCGATCCAGCCTCCGGCAA
GCTTACCGGTCGCCACCATGTACCCCTACGATGTGCCTGACTACGCCCTCGAG
[617 nt withheld, positions 194-810]
