>Addgene plasmid #82329 | pICE-HA-Ku70-siR-WT | addgene partial sequence | sequence record 158158 | BGH-rev 5'-TAGAAGGCACAGTCGAGG-3'
CAGACGCGTGCGGCCGCTTA
[809 nt withheld, positions 21-829]
