>Addgene plasmid #82329 | pICE-HA-Ku70-siR-WT | addgene partial sequence | sequence record 158980 | hKu70-F1 5'-ctttgaggaatccagcaagc-3'
[841 nt withheld, positions 1-841]
